Addgene plasmid #45539: pcDNA3.1+/mit-2mutAEQ
Depositing lab: Javier Alvarez-Martin. Depositing organization: Universidad de Valladolid. Publication: Mitochondrial free [Ca(2+)] dynamics measured with a novel low-Ca(2+) affinity aequorin probe. de la Fuente S, Fonteriz RI, de la Cruz PJ, Montero M, Alvarez J. Biochem J. 2012 Aug 1;445(3):371-6. doi: 10.1042/BJ20120423. PubMed 22671130.
Backbone
  Vector backbone: pcDNA3.1+
  Backbone manufacturer: Invitrogen
  Backbone size w/o insert (bp): 5300
  Total vector size (bp): 6230
  Vector type: Mammalian Expression
  Selectable markers: G418
Growth in bacteria
  Bacterial resistance: Ampicillin, 100 μg/mL
  Growth temperature: 37°C
  Growth strain: DH5alpha
  Copy number: Unknown
Gene/Insert
  Gene/Insert name: mit-2mutAEQ (alt name: Mitochondrially targeted 28,119-double mutated Aequorin)
  Species: jellyfish
  Insert size (bp): 950
  Mutation: Asp119Ala and Asn28Leu
  Tag / fusion protein: Mitochondrially targeted (N terminal on insert)
  Cloning method: Restriction Enzyme; 5′ cloning site EcoRI (not destroyed); 3′ cloning site EcoRI (not destroyed)
  Sequencing primers: 5′ GAATTCGGCTACGGCTGACCGTTT
Terms and licenses: Academic/Nonprofit Terms; Industry Terms: Not Available to Industry
Depositor comments: Note that numbering of the aequorin mutations in this plasmid is relative to the valine at position 8 in the original sequence from Inouye et al., PNAS 82, 3154 (1985) PubMed ID: 3858813. When compared to this sequence (GenBank ID AAA27720.1) the mutations at N28L and D119A would correspond to N35L and D126A.
How to cite: pcDNA3.1+/mit-2mutAEQ was a gift from Javier Alvarez-Martin (Addgene plasmid # 45539 ; http://n2t.net/addgene:45539 ; RRID:Addgene_45539)
