[The description below was written by a language model from this plasmid's Addgene catalogue record and pLannotate feature annotations shown in this document.]
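Description:
pcDNA3.1+/mit-2mutAEQ is a mammalian expression plasmid of about 6.2 kb, built on the Invitrogen pcDNA3.1+ backbone, that encodes a mitochondrially targeted, low-Ca2+-affinity variant of the jellyfish (Aequorea victoria) photoprotein aequorin. In E. coli it is maintained through a high-copy ColE1/pUC-type origin and selected with ampicillin via the β-lactamase gene. An f1 origin is also present. For mammalian cells, an SV40 early promoter drives a neomycin phosphotransferase cassette ending in an SV40 polyadenylation signal, which allows G418 selection of stable transfectants.

The roughly 950 bp insert was cloned between two retained EcoRI sites, downstream of the CMV immediate-early enhancer/promoter and a T7 promoter and upstream of the bovine growth hormone polyadenylation signal. It consists of the mitochondrial presequence of human cytochrome c oxidase subunit VIII placed N-terminal to the aequorin coding region, so the apoprotein is imported into the mitochondrial matrix. Aequorin emits blue light when Ca2+ binding triggers oxidation of its coelenterazine chromophore. The two substitutions carried here, Asn28Leu and Asp119Ala, give a probe with reduced Ca2+ affinity. The depositor notes that this numbering counts from the valine at position 8 of the originally published aequorin sequence, so the same changes correspond to N35L and D126A in the full-length reference.

According to the associated publication, the construct is used to measure free Ca2+ dynamics in mitochondria with this low-affinity probe. Short annotated fragments such as the HIV-1 LTR, ble, lacI and bom hits appear to be backbone remnants or annotation matches rather than functional elements.
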