Features (pLannotate 1.2.2; 21 found; start..end, strand, type, name):
     28..80      -  misc_feature   bom (fragment): basis of mobility region from pBR322
    235..614     +  enhancer       CMV enhancer: human cytomegalovirus immediate early enhancer
    615..818     +  promoter       CMV promoter: human cytomegalovirus (CMV) immediate early promoter
    814..847     +  LTR            5' LTR (truncated) (fragment): truncated 5' long terminal repeat (LTR) from HIV-1
    863..881     +  promoter       T7 promoter: promoter for bacteriophage T7 RNA polymerase
    999..1073    +  CDS            COX8 presequence: mitochondrial presequence of human cytochrome c oxidase subunit VIII (Rizutto et al., 1989)
   1125..1694    +  CDS            AEQ2_AEQVI: Experimental evidence at protein level: Swiss-Prot protein existence level 1. Ca(2+)-dependent bioluminescence photoprotein. Displays an emission peak at 470 nm (blue light). Trace amounts of calcium ion trigger the intramolecular oxidation of the chromophore, coelenterazine into coelenteramide and CO(2) with the concomitant emission of light. From Aequorea victoria (Water jellyfish) (Mesonema victoria).
   1834..2058    +  polyA_signal   bGH poly(A) signal: bovine growth hormone polyadenylation signal
   2062..2083    +  promoter       SV40 promoter (fragment): SV40 enhancer and early promoter
   2104..2532    +  rep_origin     f1 ori (sequence partly withheld): f1 bacteriophage origin of replication; arrow indicates direction of (+) strand synthesis
   2546..2875    +  promoter       SV40 promoter: SV40 enhancer and early promoter
   2942..3733    +  CDS            neo: KKA2_KLEPN - Also known as kan, nptII. Experimental evidence at protein level: Swiss-Prot protein existence level 1. Resistance to kanamycin, neomycin, paromomycin, ribostamycin, butirosin and gentamicin B. From Klebsiella pneumoniae.
   3757..3915    +  CDS            ble (fragment): BLE_KLEPN - Experimental evidence at protein level: Swiss-Prot protein existence level 1. Binding protein with a strong affinity to the bleomycin family of antibiotics. Binds to CL990; an antimitotic-antibiotic compound. From Klebsiella pneumoniae.
   3910..4031    +  polyA_signal   SV40 poly(A) signal: SV40 polyadenylation signal
   4104..4120    -  protein_bind   lac operator: The lac repressor binds to the lac operator to inhibit transcription in E. coli. This inhibition can be relieved by adding lactose or isopropyl-β-D-thiogalactopyranoside (IPTG). lac repressor encoded by lacI
   4128..4158    -  promoter       lac promoter: promoter for the E. coli lac operon
   4173..4194    -  protein_bind   CAP binding site: CAP binding activates transcription in the presence of cAMP. E. coli catabolite activator protein
   4207..4299    -  CDS            lacI (fragment): lac repressor; lacI; The lac repressor binds to the lac operator to inhibit transcription in E. coli. This inhibition can be relieved by adding lactose or isopropyl-β-D-thiogalactopyranoside (IPTG).
   4482..5067    -  rep_origin     ori: high-copy-number ColE1/pMB1/pBR322/pUC origin of replication
   5238..6098    -  CDS            AmpR: β-lactamase; bla; confers resistance to ampicillin, carbenicillin, and related antibiotics
   6099..6203    -  promoter       AmpR promoter: bla
>Addgene plasmid #45539 | pcDNA3.1+/mit-2mutAEQ | depositor full sequence | sequence record 63670 | pcDNA3.1+/mit-2mutAEQ sequence 6234 bps
GACGGATCGGGAGATCTCCCGATCCCCTATGGTGCACTCTCAGTACAATCTGCTCTGATGCCGCATAGTT
AAGCCAGTATCTGCTCCCTGCTTGTGTGTTGGAGGTCGCTGAGTAGTGCGCGAGCAAAATTTAAGCTACA
ACAAGGCAAGGCTTGACCGACAATTGCATGAAGAATCTGCTTAGGGTTAGGCGTTTTGCGCTGCTTCGCG
ATGTACGGGCCAGATATACGCGTTGACATTGATTATTGACTAGTTATTAATAGTAATCAATTACGGGGTC
ATTAGTTCATAGCCCATATATGGAGTTCCGCGTTACATAACTTACGGTAAATGGCCCGCCTGGCTGACCG
CCCAACGACCCCCGCCCATTGACGTCAATAATGACGTATGTTCCCATAGTAACGCCAATAGGGACTTTCC
ATTGACGTCAATGGGTGGAGTATTTACGGTAAACTGCCCACTTGGCAGTACATCAAGTGTATCATATGCC
AAGTACGCCCCCTATTGACGTCAATGACGGTAAATGGCCCGCCTGGCATTATGCCCAGTACATGACCTTA
TGGGACTTTCCTACTTGGCAGTACATCTACGTATTAGTCATCGCTATTACCATGGTGATGCGGTTTTGGC
AGTACATCAATGGGCGTGGATAGCGGTTTGACTCACGGGGATTTCCAAGTCTCCACCCCATTGACGTCAA
TGGGAGTTTGTTTTGGCACCAAAATCAACGGGACTTTCCAAAATGTCGTAACAACTCCGCCCCATTGACG
CAAATGGGCGGTAGGCGTGTACGGTGGGAGGTCTATATAAGCAGAGCTCTCTGGCTAACTAGAGAACCCA
CTGCTTACTGGCTTATCGAAATTAATACGACTCACTATAGGGAGACCCAAGCTGGCTAGCGTTTAAACTT
AAGCTTGGTACCGAGCTCGGATCCACTAGTCCAGTGTGGTGGAATTCGGCTACGGCTGACCGTTTTTTGT
GGTGTACTCCGTGCCATCATGTCCGTCCTGACGCCGCTGCTGCTGCGGGGCTTGACAGGCTCGGCCCGGC
GGCTCCCAGTGCCGCGCGCCAAGATCCATTCGTTGCCGCCGGAGGGGAAGCTTTATGATGTTCCTGATTA
TGCTAGCCTCAAACTTACATCAGACTTCGACAACCCAAGATGGATTGGACGACACAAGCATATGTTCAAT
TTCCTTGATGTCGACCACCTTGGAAAAATCTCTCTTGACGAGATGGTCTACAAGGCATCTGATATTGTCA
TCAATAACCTTGGAGCAACACCTGAGCAAGCCAAACGACACAAAGATGCTGTAGAAGCCTTCTTCGGAGG
AGCTGGAATGAAATATGGTGTGGAAACTGATTGGCCTGCATATATTGAAGGATGGAAAAAATTGGCTACT
GATGAATTGGAGAAATACGCCAAAAACGAACCAACGCTCATCCGTATATGGGGTGATGCTTTGTTTGATA
TCGTCGACAAAGCCCAAAATGGAGCCATTACACTGGATGAATGGAAAGCATACACCAAAGCTGCTGGTAT
CATCCAATCATCAGAAGATTGCGAGGAAACATTCAGAGTGTGCGATATTGATGAAAGTGGACAACTCGAT
GTTGATGAGATGACAAGACAACATTTAGGATTTTGGTACACCATGGATCCTGCTTGCGAAAAGCTCTACG
GTGGAGCTGTCCCCTAAGAAGCTCTACGGTGGTGATGCACCCTGGGAAGATGATGTGATTTTGAATAAAA
CACTGATGAATTCTGCAGATATCCAGCACAGTGGCGGCCGCTCGAGTCTAGAGGGCCCGTTTAAACCCGC
TGATCAGCCTCGACTGTGCCTTCTAGTTGCCAGCCATCTGTTGTTTGCCCCTCCCCCGTGCCTTCCTTGA
CCCTGGAAGGTGCCACTCCCACTGTCCTTTCCTAATAAAATGAGGAAATTGCATCGCATTGTCTGAGTAG
GTGTCATTCTATTCTGGGGGGTGGGGTGGGGCAGGACAGCAAGGGGGAGGATTGGGAAGACAATAGCAGG
CATGCTGGGGATGCGGTGGGCTCTATGGCTTCTGAGGCGGAAAGAACCAGCTGGGGCTCTAGGGGGTATC
CCC
[124 nt withheld, positions 2104-2227]
C
[91 nt withheld, positions 2229-2319]
A
[49 nt withheld, positions 2321-2369]
CCTTTGACGTTGGAGTCCACGTTCTTT
[37 nt withheld, positions 2397-2433]
ACCCTATCTCGGTCTATTCTTTTGATTTATAAGGGATTTTGCCGATTTCGGCCTATTGGTTAAAAAATGA
GCTGATTTAACAAAAATTTAACGCGAATTAATTCTGTGGAATGTGTGTCAGTTAGGGTGTGGAAAGTCCC
CAGGCTCCCCAGCAGGCAGAAGTATGCAAAGCATGCATCTCAATTAGTCAGCAACCAGGTGTGGAAAGTC
CCCAGGCTCCCCAGCAGGCAGAAGTATGCAAAGCATGCATCTCAATTAGTCAGCAACCATAGTCCCGCCC
CTAACTCCGCCCATCCCGCCCCTAACTCCGCCCAGTTCCGCCCATTCTCCGCCCCATGGCTGACTAATTT
TTTTTATTTATGCAGAGGCCGAGGCCGCCTCTGCCTCTGAGCTATTCCAGAAGTAGTGAGGAGGCTTTTT
TGGAGGCCTAGGCTTTTGCAAAAAGCTCCCGGGAGCTTGTATATCCATTTTCGGATCTGATCAAGAGACA
GGATGAGGATCGTTTCGCATGATTGAACAAGATGGATTGCACGCAGGTTCTCCGGCCGCTTGGGTGGAGA
GGCTATTCGGCTATGACTGGGCACAACAGACAATCGGCTGCTCTGATGCCGCCGTGTTCCGGCTGTCAGC
GCAGGGGCGCCCGGTTCTTTTTGTCAAGACCGACCTGTCCGGTGCCCTGAATGAACTGCAGGACGAGGCA
GCGCGGCTATCGTGGCTGGCCACGACGGGCGTTCCTTGCGCAGCTGTGCTCGACGTTGTCACTGAAGCGG
GAAGGGACTGGCTGCTATTGGGCGAAGTGCCGGGGCAGGATCTCCTGTCATCTCACCTTGCTCCTGCCGA
GAAAGTATCCATCATGGCTGATGCAATGCGGCGGCTGCATACGCTTGATCCGGCTACCTGCCCATTCGAC
CACCAAGCGAAACATCGCATCGAGCGAGCACGTACTCGGATGGAAGCCGGTCTTGTCGATCAGGATGATC
TGGACGAAGAGCATCAGGGGCTCGCGCCAGCCGAACTGTTCGCCAGGCTCAAGGCGCGCATGCCCGACGG
CGAGGATCTCGTCGTGACCCATGGCGATGCCTGCTTGCCGAATATCATGGTGGAAAATGGCCGCTTTTCT
GGATTCATCGACTGTGGCCGGCTGGGTGTGGCGGACCGCTATCAGGACATAGCGTTGGCTACCCGTGATA
TTGCTGAAGAGCTTGGCGGCGAATGGGCTGACCGCTTCCTCGTGCTTTACGGTATCGCCGCTCCCGATTC
GCAGCGCATCGCCTTCTATCGCCTTCTTGACGAGTTCTTCTGAGCGGGACTCTGGGGTTCGAAATGACCG
ACCAAGCGACGCCCAACCTGCCATCACGAGATTTCGATTCCACCGCCGCCTTCTATGAAAGGTTGGGCTT
CGGAATCGTTTTCCGGGACGCCGGCTGGATGATCCTCCAGCGCGGGGATCTCATGCTGGAGTTCTTCGCC
CACCCCAACTTGTTTATTGCAGCTTATAATGGTTACAAATAAAGCAATAGCATCACAAATTTCACAAATA
AAGCATTTTTTTCACTGCATTCTAGTTGTGGTTTGTCCAAACTCATCAATGTATCTTATCATGTCTGTAT
ACCGTCGACCTCTAGCTAGAGCTTGGCGTAATCATGGTCATAGCTGTTTCCTGTGTGAAATTGTTATCCG
CTCACAATTCCACACAACATACGAGCCGGAAGCATAAAGTGTAAAGCCTGGGGTGCCTAATGAGTGAGCT
AACTCACATTAATTGCGTTGCGCTCACTGCCCGCTTTCCAGTCGGGAAACCTGTCGTGCCAGCTGCATTA
ATGAATCGGCCAACGCGCGGGGAGAGGCGGTTTGCGTATTGGGCGCTCTTCCGCTTCCTCGCTCACTGAC
TCGCTGCGCTCGGTCGTTCGGCTGCGGCGAGCGGTATCAGCTCACTCAAAGGCGGTAATACGGTTATCCA
CAGAATCAGGGGATAACGCAGGAAAGAACATGTGAGCAAAAGGCCAGCAAAAGGCCAGGAACCGTAAAAA
GGCCGCGTTGCTGGCGTTTTTCCATAGGCTCCGCCCCCCTGACGAGCATCACAAAAATCGACGCTCAAGT
CAGAGGTGGCGAAACCCGACAGGACTATAAAGATACCAGGCGTTTCCCCCTGGAAGCTCCCTCGTGCGCT
CTCCTGTTCCGACCCTGCCGCTTACCGGATACCTGTCCGCCTTTCTCCCTTCGGGAAGCGTGGCGCTTTC
TCATAGCTCACGCTGTAGGTATCTCAGTTCGGTGTAGGTCGTTCGCTCCAAGCTGGGCTGTGTGCACGAA
CCCCCCGTTCAGCCCGACCGCTGCGCCTTATCCGGTAACTATCGTCTTGAGTCCAACCCGGTAAGACACG
ACTTATCGCCACTGGCAGCAGCCACTGGTAACAGGATTAGCAGAGCGAGGTATGTAGGCGGTGCTACAGA
GTTCTTGAAGTGGTGGCCTAACTACGGCTACACTAGAAGAACAGTATTTGGTATCTGCGCTCTGCTGAAG
CCAGTTACCTTCGGAAAAAGAGTTGGTAGCTCTTGATCCGGCAAACAAACCACCGCTGGTAGCGGTTTTT
TTGTTTGCAAGCAGCAGATTACGCGCAGAAAAAAAGGATCTCAAGAAGATCCTTTGATCTTTTCTACGGG
GTCTGACGCTCAGTGGAACGAAAACTCACGTTAAGGGATTTTGGTCATGAGATTATCAAAAAGGATCTTC
ACCTAGATCCTTTTAAATTAAAAATGAAGTTTTAAATCAATCTAAAGTATATATGAGTAAACTTGGTCTG
ACAGTTACCAATGCTTAATCAGTGAGGCACCTATCTCAGCGATCTGTCTATTTCGTTCATCCATAGTTGC
CTGACTCCCCGTCGTGTAGATAACTACGATACGGGAGGGCTTACCATCTGGCCCCAGTGCTGCAATGATA
CCGCGAGACCCACGCTCACCGGCTCCAGATTTATCAGCAATAAACCAGCCAGCCGGAAGGGCCGAGCGCA
GAAGTGGTCCTGCAACTTTATCCGCCTCCATCCAGTCTATTAATTGTTGCCGGGAAGCTAGAGTAAGTAG
TTCGCCAGTTAATAGTTTGCGCAACGTTGTTGCCATTGCTACAGGCATCGTGGTGTCACGCTCGTCGTTT
GGTATGGCTTCATTCAGCTCCGGTTCCCAACGATCAAGGCGAGTTACATGATCCCCCATGTTGTGCAAAA
AAGCGGTTAGCTCCTTCGGTCCTCCGATCGTTGTCAGAAGTAAGTTGGCCGCAGTGTTATCACTCATGGT
TATGGCAGCACTGCATAATTCTCTTACTGTCATGCCATCCGTAAGATGCTTTTCTGTGACTGGTGAGTAC
TCAACCAAGTCATTCTGAGAATAGTGTATGCGGCGACCGAGTTGCTCTTGCCCGGCGTCAATACGGGATA
ATACCGCGCCACATAGCAGAACTTTAAAAGTGCTCATCATTGGAAAACGTTCTTCGGGGCGAAAACTCTC
AAGGATCTTACCGCTGTTGAGATCCAGTTCGATGTAACCCACTCGTGCACCCAACTGATCTTCAGCATCT
TTTACTTTCACCAGCGTTTCTGGGTGAGCAAAAACAGGAAGGCAAAATGCCGCAAAAAAGGGAATAAGGG
CGACACGGAAATGTTGAATACTCATACTCTTCCTTTTTCAATATTATTGAAGCATTTATCAGGGTTATTG
TCTCATGAGCGGATACATATTTGAATGTATTTAGAAAAATAAACAAATAGGGGTTCCGCGCACATTTCCC
CGAAAAGTGCCACCTGACGTC
