>Addgene plasmid #45539 | pcDNA3.1+/mit-2mutAEQ | addgene partial sequence | sequence record 64737 | CMV-F 5'-CGCAAATGGGCGGTAGGCGTG-3'
ACTAGAGAACCCACTGCTTACTGGCTTATCGAAATTAATACGACTCACTATAGGGAGACCCAAGCTGGCT
AGCGTTTAAACTTAAGCTTGGTACCGAGCTCGGATCCACTAGTCCAGTGTGGTGGAATTCGGGTACTCCG
TGCCATCATGTCCGTCCTGACGCCGCTGCTGCTGCGGGGCTTGACAGGCTCGGCCCGGCGGCTCCCAGTG
CCGCGCGCCAAGATCCATTCGTTGCCGCCGGAGGGGAAGCTTTATGATGTTCCTGATTATGCTAGCCTCA
AACTTACATCAGACTTCGACAACCCAAGATGGATTGGACGACACAAGCATATGTTCAATTTCCTTGATGT
CGACCACCTTGGAAAAATCTCTCTTGACGAGATGGTCTACAAGGCATCTGATATTGTCATCAATAACCTT
GGAGCAACACCTGAGCAAGCCAAACGACACAAAGATGCTGTAGAAGCCTTCTTCGGAGGAGCTGGAATGA
AATATGGTGTGGAAACTGATTGGCCTGCATATATTGAAGGATGGAAAAAATTGGCTACTGATGAATTGGA
GAAATACGCCAAAAACGAACCAACGCTCATCCGTATATGGGGTGATGCTTTGTTTGATATCGTCGACAAA
GCCCAAAATGGAGCCATTACACTGGATGAATGGAAAGCATACACCAAAGCTGCTGGTATCATCCAATCAT
CAGAAGATTGCGAGGAAACATTCAGAGTGTGCGATATTGATGAAAGTGGACAACTCGATGTTGATGAGAT
GACAAGACAACATTTAGGATTTTGGTACACCATGGATCCTGCTTGCGAAAAGCTCTACGGTGGAGCTGTC
CCCTAAGAAGCTCTACGGTGGTGATGCACCCTAGGAAGATGATGTGATTTTGAATAAAACACTGATGAAT
TCTGCAGATATCCAGCACAGTGGCGGCCGCTCGAGTCTAGAGGGCCCGTTTAA
